Addgene plasmid #234401: Denv2_GU289914.1_NS2B
Purpose: Bacterial expression for structure determination. May not contain entire coding region of gene.
Depositing lab: Cheryl Arrowsmith. Depositing organization: University of Toronto.
Backbone
  Vector backbone: pET28a-LIC
  Vector type: Bacterial Expression
  Selectable markers: Low Copy
Growth in bacteria
  Bacterial resistance: Kanamycin, 50 μg/mL
  Growth temperature: 37°C
  Growth strain: DH5alpha
  Copy number: Low Copy
Gene/Insert
  Gene/Insert name: NS2B_DENV2
  Species: Dengue virus
  Promoter: T7
  Tag / fusion protein: MGSSHHHHHHSSGLVPRGS (N terminal on insert)
  Cloning method: Unknown
  Sequencing primers: 5′ T7; 3′ T7-term
Terms and licenses: Academic/Nonprofit Terms; Industry Terms: Not Available to Industry
How to cite: Denv2_GU289914.1_NS2B was a gift from Cheryl Arrowsmith (Addgene plasmid # 234401 ; http://n2t.net/addgene:234401 ; RRID:Addgene_234401)
