[The description below was written by a language model from this plasmid's Addgene catalogue record and pLannotate feature annotations shown in this document.]
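Description:
Denv2_GU289914.1_NS2B is a bacterial expression plasmid built on the pET28a-LIC backbone, a ligation-independent-cloning derivative of pET28a, and intended for producing a dengue virus type 2 protein fragment in E. coli for structure determination. It is selected with kanamycin through an aph(3')-Ia (KanR) gene and replicates from a pBR322-type ColE1 origin accompanied by the bom region and the rop gene, which keeps copy number low, consistent with the catalogue's low-copy designation. An f1 origin is also present. The short tetracycline-resistance fragments in the annotation are non-functional backbone remnants.

Expression is driven by a T7 promoter with an adjacent lac operator and the T7 gene 10 ribosome binding site. The plasmid-borne lacI gene supplies repressor, so transcription is IPTG-inducible in hosts that provide T7 RNA polymerase, and it ends at the T7 terminator. The catalogue lists the insert as NS2B of DENV2 carrying an N-terminal hexahistidine tag followed by a thrombin cleavage site for affinity purification and tag removal. The automated annotation picks up the His-tag region near the start of the open reading frame.

The only viral match the annotation reports is a roughly 555 nt stretch of the DENV-2 polyprotein, and the accompanying polyprotein text describes the NS3 serine protease and its dependence on NS2B as cofactor. About 260 nt upstream of that match are unannotated. The insert may therefore include NS2B cofactor sequence joined to NS3 protease sequence, but the record does not define the exact boundaries, and it cautions that the full coding region may not be present. A backbone-derived His-tag sequence lies downstream of the insert; whether it is translated is not stated.
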