Features (pLannotate 1.2.2; 20 found; start..end, strand, type, name):
      8..287     -  CDS            TcR (fragment): tetracycline efflux protein; tet; confers resistance to tetracycline
    309..327     +  promoter       T7 promoter: promoter for bacteriophage T7 RNA polymerase
    328..352     +  protein_bind   lac operator: The lac repressor binds to the lac operator to inhibit transcription in E. coli. This inhibition can be relieved by adding lactose or isopropyl-β-D-thiogalactopyranoside (IPTG). lac repressor encoded by lacI
    367..389     +  RBS            RBS: efficient ribosome binding site from bacteriophage T7 gene 10 (Olins and Rangwala, 1989)
    408..424     +  CDS            capTEV™ (fragment): composite tag for in vivo biotinylation, TEV protease cleavage, and 6xHis tagging
    687..1241    +  CDS            POLG_DEN2T (fragment): Experimental evidence at protein level: Swiss-Prot protein existence level 1. [Serine protease NS3]: Displays three enzymatic activities: serine protease, NTPase and RNA helicase. NS3 serine protease, in association with NS2B, performs its autocleavage and cleaves the polyprotein at dibasic sites in the cytoplasm: C-prM, NS2A-NS2B, NS2B- NS3, NS3-NS4A, NS4A-2K and NS4B-NS5. NS3 RNA helicase binds RNA and unwinds dsRNA in the 3' to 5' direction. From Dengue virus type 2 (strain Tonga/EKB194/1974) (DENV-2).
   1271..1288    +  CDS            9xHis (fragment): 9xHis affinity tag
   1298..1347    +  CDS            SET1 (fragment): solubility-enhancement tag derived from T7 phage gene 10B
   1355..1402    +  terminator     T7 terminator: transcription terminator for bacteriophage T7 RNA polymerase
   1439..1867    +  rep_origin     f1 ori (sequence partly withheld): f1 bacteriophage origin of replication; arrow indicates direction of (+) strand synthesis
   1920..1977    +  promoter       AmpR promoter (fragment): bla
   1986..2801    -  CDS            KanR: aminoglycoside phosphotransferase; aph(3')-Ia; confers resistance to kanamycin in bacteria or G418 (Geneticin®) in eukaryotes
   2923..3511    +  rep_origin     ori: high-copy-number ColE1/pMB1/pBR322/pUC origin of replication
   3697..3836    -  misc_feature   bom: basis of mobility region from pBR322
   3938..4129    -  CDS            rop: Rop protein, which maintains plasmids at low copy number; rop
   4146..4526    +  CDS            YPB1_ECOLX: Protein predicted: Swiss-Prot protein existence level 4. From Escherichia coli.
   4598..4889    -  CDS            TcR (fragment): tetracycline efflux protein; tet; confers resistance to tetracycline
   4904..4925    -  protein_bind   CAP binding site: CAP binding activates transcription in the presence of cAMP. E. coli catabolite activator protein
   4938..6020    -  CDS            lacI: lac repressor; lacI; The lac repressor binds to the lac operator to inhibit transcription in E. coli. This inhibition can be relieved by adding lactose or isopropyl-β-D-thiogalactopyranoside (IPTG).
   6021..6098    -  promoter       lacI promoter: lacI
>Addgene plasmid #234401 | Denv2_GU289914.1_NS2B | addgene full sequence | sequence record 470061 | Addgene NGS Result
CGGGATCTCGACGCTCTCCCTTATGCGACTCCTGCATTAGGAAGCAGCCCAGTAGTAGGTTGAGGCCGTT
GAGCACCGCCGCCGCAAGGAATGGTGCATGCAAGGAGATGGCGCCCAACAGTCCCCCGGCCACGGGGCCT
GCCACCATACCCACGCCGAAACAAGCGCTCATGAGCCCGAAGTGGCGAGCCCGATCTTCCCCATCGGTGA
TGTCGGCGATATAGGCGCCAGCAACCGCACCTGTGGCGCCGGTGATGCCGGCCACGATGCGTCCGGCGTA
GAGGATCGAGATCTCGATCCCGCGAAATTAATACGACTCACTATAGGGGAATTGTGAGCGGATAACAATT
CCCCTCTAGAAATAATTTTGTTTAACTTTAAGAAGGAGATATACCATGGGCAGCAGCCATCATCATCATC
ATCACAGCAGCGGCCTGGTTCCGCGTGGTAGTGGATTAAACGACATCTTTGAAGCACAGAAAATCGAATG
GCATGAAGGCTCAGCTGGCGGTTCGGGAGCTGACCTCGAGCTCGAGAGAGCTGCTGACGTGAAATGGGAA
GATCAGGCAGAAATCTCTGGCTCTAGTCCCATACTTTCTATCACTATAAGCGAAGACGGCAGCATGTCAA
TTAAAAACGAAGAGGAGGAGCAAACTCTAGGAGGCGGAGGGTCGGGGGGCGGAGGGGCGGGTGTTCTGTG
GGATGTGCCCTCGCCACCTCCGATGGGTAAGGCGGAGTTAGAGGATGGAGCGTACCGTATCAAACAGAAG
GGTATTCTGGGTTATAGCCAGATTGGTGCCGGTGTTTACAAGGAAGGGACATTTCATACCATGTGGCATG
TTACGCGAGGGGCCGTGCTGATGCATAAAGGTAAACGTATTGAACCGAGCTGGGCAGACGTCAAGAAAGA
TCTGATTAGCTATGGTGGCGGTTGGAAACTGGAAGGTGAATGGAAAGAAGGCGAAGAAGTTCAGGTTCTG
GCACTGGAGCCTGGTAAAAACCCGCGTGCCGTCCAAACCAAACCGGGTTTGTTCCGTACCAATGCAGGCA
CGATCGGCGCGGTTAGCCTGGATTTTAGCCCTGGTACAAGTGGGTCTCCAATAATTGATAAAAAGGGCAA
AGTTGTTGGTCTCTACGGTAATGGTGTCGTCACTAGGTCAGGCGCCTATGTTTCTGCAATTGCCCAAACC
GAAAAAAGCATTGAAGATAATCCGGAAATTGAGGATGATATTTTCCGGAAATGATGACGAAGCTTGCGGC
CGCACTCGAGCACCACCACCACCACCACTGAGATCCGGCTGCTAACAAAGCCCGAAAGGAAGCTGAGTTG
GCTGCTGCCACCGCTGAGCAATAACTAGCATAACCCCTTGGGGCCTCTAAACGGGTCTTGAGGGGTTTTT
TGCTGAAAGGAGGAACTATATCCGGATTGGCGAATGGG
[124 nt withheld, positions 1439-1562]
C
[91 nt withheld, positions 1564-1654]
A
[49 nt withheld, positions 1656-1704]
CCTTTGACGTTGGAGTCCACGTTCTTTAATAGTGGACTCTTGTTCCAAACTGGAACAACACTCAACCCTA
TCTCGGTCTATTCTTTTGATTTATAAGGGATTTTGCCGATTTCGGCCTATTGGTTAAAAAATGAGCTGAT
TTAACAAAAATTTAACGCGAATTTTAACAAAATATTAACGCTTACAATTTAGGTGGCACTTTTCGGGGAA
ATGTGCGCGGAACCCCTATTTGTTTATTTTTCTAAATACATTCAAATATGTATCCGCTCATGAATTAATT
CTTAGAAAAACTCATCGAGCATCAAATGAAACTGCAATTTATTCATATCAGGATTATCAATACCATATTT
TTGAAAAAGCCGTTTCTGTAATGAAGGAGAAAACTCACCGAGGCAGTTCCATAGGATGGCAAGATCCTGG
TATCGGTCTGCGATTCCGACTCGTCCAACATCAATACAACCTATTAATTTCCCCTCGTCAAAAATAAGGT
TATCAAGTGAGAAATCACCATGAGTGACGACTGAATCCGGTGAGAATGGCAAAAGTTTATGCATTTCTTT
CCAGACTTGTTCAACAGGCCAGCCATTACGCTCGTCATCAAAATCACTCGCATCAACCAAACCGTTATTC
ATTCGTGATTGCGCCTGAGCGAGACGAAATACGCGATCGCTGTTAAAAGGACAATTACAAACAGGAATCG
AATGCAACCGGCGCAGGAACACTGCCAGCGCATCAACAATATTTTCACCTGAATCAGGATATTCTTCTAA
TACCTGGAATGCTGTTTTCCCGGGGATCGCAGTGGTGAGTAACCATGCATCATCAGGAGTACGGATAAAA
TGCTTGATGGTCGGAAGAGGCATAAATTCCGTCAGCCAGTTTAGTCTGACCATCTCATCTGTAACATCAT
TGGCAACGCTACCTTTGCCATGTTTCAGAAACAACTCTGGCGCATCGGGCTTCCCATACAATCGATAGAT
TGTCGCACCTGATTGCCCGACATTATCGCGAGCCCATTTATACCCATATAAATCAGCATCCATGTTGGAA
TTTAATCGCGGCCTAGAGCAAGACGTTTCCCGTTGAATATGGCTCATAACACCCCTTGTATTACTGTTTA
TGTAAGCAGACAGTTTTATTGTTCATGACCAAAATCCCTTAACGTGAGTTTTCGTTCCACTGAGCGTCAG
ACCCCGTAGAAAAGATCAAAGGATCTTCTTGAGATCCTTTTTTTCTGCGCGTAATCTGCTGCTTGCAAAC
AAAAAAACCACCGCTACCAGCGGTGGTTTGTTTGCCGGATCAAGAGCTACCAACTCTTTTTCCGAAGGTA
ACTGGCTTCAGCAGAGCGCAGATACCAAATACTGTCCTTCTAGTGTAGCCGTAGTTAGGCCACCACTTCA
AGAACTCTGTAGCACCGCCTACATACCTCGCTCTGCTAATCCTGTTACCAGTGGCTGCTGCCAGTGGCGA
TAAGTCGTGTCTTACCGGGTTGGACTCAAGACGATAGTTACCGGATAAGGCGCAGCGGTCGGGCTGAACG
GGGGGTTCGTGCACACAGCCCAGCTTGGAGCGAACGACCTACACCGAACTGAGATACCTACAGCGTGAGC
TATGAGAAAGCGCCACGCTTCCCGAAGGGAGAAAGGCGGACAGGTATCCGGTAAGCGGCAGGGTCGGAAC
AGGAGAGCGCACGAGGGAGCTTCCAGGGGGAAACGCCTGGTATCTTTATAGTCCTGTCGGGTTTCGCCAC
CTCTGACTTGAGCGTCGATTTTTGTGATGCTCGTCAGGGGGGCGGAGCCTATGGAAAAACGCCAGCAACG
CGGCCTTTTTACGGTTCCTGGCCTTTTGCTGGCCTTTTGCTCACATGTTCTTTCCTGCGTTATCCCCTGA
TTCTGTGGATAACCGTATTACCGCCTTTGAGTGAGCTGATACCGCTCGCCGCAGCCGAACGACCGAGCGC
AGCGAGTCAGTGAGCGAGGAAGCGGAAGAGCGCCTGATGCGGTATTTTCTCCTTACGCATCTGTGCGGTA
TTTCACACCGCAATGGTGCACTCTCAGTACAATCTGCTCTGATGCCGCATAGTTAAGCCAGTATACACTC
CGCTATCGCTACGTGACTGGGTCATGGCTGCGCCCCGACACCCGCCAACACCCGCTGACGCGCCCTGACG
GGCTTGTCTGCTCCCGGCATCCGCTTACAGACAAGCTGTGACCGTCTCCGGGAGCTGCATGTGTCAGAGG
TTTTCACCGTCATCACCGAAACGCGCGAGGCAGCTGCGGTAAAGCTCATCAGCGTGGTCGTGAAGCGATT
CACAGATGTCTGCCTGTTCATCCGCGTCCAGCTCGTTGAGTTTCTCCAGAAGCGTTAATGTCTGGCTTCT
GATAAAGCGGGCCATGTTAAGGGCGGTTTTTTCCTGTTTGGTCACTGATGCCTCCGTGTAAGGGGGATTT
CTGTTCATGGGGGTAATGATACCGATGAAACGAGAGAGGATGCTCACGATACGGGTTACTGATGATGAAC
ATGCCCGGTTACTGGAACGTTGTGAGGGTAAACAACTGGCGGTATGGATGCGGCGGGACCAGAGAAAAAT
CACTCAGGGTCAATGCCAGCGCTTCGTTAATACAGATGTAGGTGTTCCACAGGGTAGCCAGCAGCATCCT
GCGATGCAGATCCGGAACATAATGGTGCAGGGCGCTGACTTCCGCGTTTCCAGACTTTACGAAACACGGA
AACCGAAGACCATTCATGTTGTTGCTCAGGTCGCAGACGTTTTGCAGCAGCAGTCGCTTCACGTTCGCTC
GCGTATCGGTGATTCATTCTGCTAACCAGTAAGGCAACCCCGCCAGCCTAGCCGGGTCCTCAACGACAGG
AGCACGATCATGCGCACCCGTGGGGCCGCCATGCCGGCGATAATGGCCTGCTTCTCGCCGAAACGTTTGG
TGGCGGGACCAGTGACGAAGGCTTGAGCGAGGGCGTGCAAGATTCCGAATACCGCAAGCGACAGGCCGAT
CATCGTCGCGCTCCAGCGAAAGCGGTCCTCGCCGAAAATGACCCAGAGCGCTGCCGGCACCTGTCCTACG
AGTTGCATGATAAAGAAGACAGTCATAAGTGCGGCGACGATAGTCATGCCCCGCGCCCACCGGAAGGAGC
TGACTGGGTTGAAGGCTCTCAAGGGCATCGGTCGAGATCCCGGTGCCTAATGAGTGAGCTAACTTACATT
AATTGCGTTGCGCTCACTGCCCGCTTTCCAGTCGGGAAACCTGTCGTGCCAGCTGCATTAATGAATCGGC
CAACGCGCGGGGAGAGGCGGTTTGCGTATTGGGCGCCAGGGTGGTTTTTCTTTTCACCAGTGAGACGGGC
AACAGCTGATTGCCCTTCACCGCCTGGCCCTGAGAGAGTTGCAGCAAGCGGTCCACGCTGGTTTGCCCCA
GCAGGCGAAAATCCTGTTTGATGGTGGTTAACGGCGGGATATAACATGAGCTGTCTTCGGTATCGTCGTA
TCCCACTACCGAGATATCCGCACCAACGCGCAGCCCGGACTCGGTAATGGCGCGCATTGCGCCCAGCGCC
ATCTGATCGTTGGCAACCAGCATCGCAGTGGGAACGATGCCCTCATTCAGCATTTGCATGGTTTGTTGAA
AACCGGACATGGCACTCCAGTCGCCTTCCCGTTCCGCTATCGGCTGAATTTGATTGCGAGTGAGATATTT
ATGCCAGCCAGCCAGACGCAGACGCGCCGAGACAGAACTTAATGGGCCCGCTAACAGCGCGATTTGCTGG
TGACCCAATGCGACCAGATGCTCCACGCCCAGTCGCGTACCGTCTTCATGGGAGAAAATAATACTGTTGA
TGGGTGTCTGGTCAGAGACATCAAGAAATAACGCCGGAACATTAGTGCAGGCAGCTTCCACAGCAATGGC
ATCCTGGTCATCCAGCGGATAGTTAATGATCAGCCCACTGACGCGTTGCGCGAGAAGATTGTGCACCGCC
GCTTTACAGGCTTCGACGCCGCTTCGTTCTACCATCGACACCACCACGCTGGCACCCAGTTGATCGGCGC
GAGATTTAATCGCCGCGACAATTTGCGACGGCGCGTGCAGGGCCAGACTGGAGGTGGCAACGCCAATCAG
CAACGACTGTTTGCCCGCCAGTTGTTGTGCCACGCGGTTGGGAATGTAATTCAGCTCCGCCATCGCCGCT
TCCACTTTTTCCCGCGTTTTCGCAGAAACGTGGCTGGCCTGGTTCACCACGCGGGAAACGGTCTGATAAG
AGACACCGGCATACTCTGCGACATCGTATAACGTTACTGGTTTCACATTCACCACCCTGAATTGACTCTC
TTCCGGGCGCTATCATGCCATACCGCGAAAGGTTTTGCGCCATTCGATGGTGTC
